>Addgene plasmid #105466 | pISH-Taar3 | addgene full sequence | sequence record 203501 | Addgene NGS Result
GTAAAACGACGGCCAGTGAATTGTAATACGACTCACTATAGGGCGAATTGGGCCCGACGTCGCATGCTCC
CGGCCGCCATGGCGGCCGCGGGAATTCGATTTTTGCAGTGTCTGAATTAGAGCGAAATATTTTTCCTGAC
ACTATAAACTGAAGAGCTTTCCGAAACCACGGGTAAAAAAAGCCATGGATGAGGGGGTTGCAAGTAGAGT
TGAAGTACCCGAGCCATACCAGAAGATCCAGCACTATGATGGGCGTGGAGTAGTCTAAATATGGATCAAT
CAAAACAGCCAGGAAGCAAGGCAGCCAGCACGCTAGAAACACCCCCATGACGATGCCCAGGGTCTTAGCT
GCTTTCCTGTCCTTTTTCTTAGACAGGTTTTTCCCTACTGCTCCTTTTGTGTTCGCAGGCATATCGCTGA
GGGCTCGAGCATGTCGTCTAGAAACAATAAAAATTTTACCATAAATACCAACCATGATGGAGCCAGGAGT
GAAGAAGCAGGTAGTGAACAGTATGGTCCCCCAAAACTTGTTGAACGTAAGCGCACAGAAATTGAAGCAA
GCAACAAGAATCTCGTAGCTCTGCATACCAGAAACATTGGCCTCTGACAGAACTAAACCAAACGAAAAGA
GAGCTGGGGCTGCCCAGCAAAAAGCCAGCAGTCTCTTGATCATGGATACCGTCATGGTGGTGGTGTAGTG
CAAAGGGTCACACACTGCATAAAACCGGTCGATCGCGATGGAGCACAGGTGGAATATGGACGTCAGGCTT
AGCATCATGTCGAAGCTCGCGTGGAATTTGCAAAAGCTGTCTCCGAAATACCAGCAGCTCTCCACTGATC
TCACCATACTGTAAGGCATGATAACAAAACCCAGCAGGAAGTCCGTGGTTGCCATGGAGAGGATCAGAAA
GTTGGTGGGAGAATGTAGCTGTTTGAAATGCGATATGGAAATGATTATCACTAAGTTTCCAAAGATGGTG
ATAACCATGGCTCCAGTCATAAACAGGTACATTATCATGCGGACACGGAAAGAGCGATTGGTGGGAGGGC
AGGATTTATTTCCAAATTTTGGACAGCTGGATAAGTCTTCGGGAATGTATATTAGATCCATAATCACTAG
TGAATTCGCGGCCGCCTGCAGGTCGACCATATGGGAGAGCTCCCAACGCGTTGGATGCATAGCTTGAGTA
TTCTATAGTGTCACCTAAATAGCTTGGCGTAATCATGGTCATAGCTGTTTCCTGTGTGAAATTGTTATCC
GCTCACAATTCCACACAACATACGAGCCGGAAGCATAAAGTGTAAAGCCTGGGGTGCCTAATGAGTGAGC
TAACTCACATTAATTGCGTTGCGCTCACTGCCCGCTTTCCAGTCGGGAAACCTGTCGTGCCAGCTGCATT
AATGAATCGGCCAACGCGCGGGGAGAGGCGGTTTGCGTATTGGGCGCTCTTCCGCTTCCTCGCTCACTGA
CTCGCTGCGCTCGGTCGTTCGGCTGCGGCGAGCGGTATCAGCTCACTCAAAGGCGGTAATACGGTTATCC
ACAGAATCAGGGGATAACGCAGGAAAGAACATGTGAGCAAAAGGCCAGCAAAAGGCCAGGAACCGTAAAA
AGGCCGCGTTGCTGGCGTTTTTCCATAGGCTCCGCCCCCCTGACGAGCATCACAAAAATCGACGCTCAAG
TCAGAGGTGGCGAAACCCGACAGGACTATAAAGATACCAGGCGTTTCCCCCTGGAAGCTCCCTCGTGCGC
TCTCCTGTTCCGACCCTGCCGCTTACCGGATACCTGTCCGCCTTTCTCCCTTCGGGAAGCGTGGCGCTTT
CTCATAGCTCACGCTGTAGGTATCTCAGTTCGGTGTAGGTCGTTCGCTCCAAGCTGGGCTGTGTGCACGA
ACCCCCCGTTCAGCCCGACCGCTGCGCCTTATCCGGTAACTATCGTCTTGAGTCCAACCCGGTAAGACAC
GACTTATCGCCACTGGCAGCAGCCACTGGTAACAGGATTAGCAGAGCGAGGTATGTAGGCGGTGCTACAG
AGTTCTTGAAGTGGTGGCCTAACTACGGCTACACTAGAAGAACAGTATTTGGTATCTGCGCTCTGCTGAA
GCCAGTTACCTTCGGAAAAAGAGTTGGTAGCTCTTGATCCGGCAAACAAACCACCGCTGGTAGCGGTGGT
TTTTTTGTTTGCAAGCAGCAGATTACGCGCAGAAAAAAAGGATCTCAAGAAGATCCTTTGATCTTTTCTA
CGGGGTCTGACGCTCAGTGGAACGAAAACTCACGTTAAGGGATTTTGGTCATGAGATTATCAAAAAGGAT
CTTCACCTAGATCCTTTTAAATTAAAAATGAAGTTTTAAATCAATCTAAAGTATATATGAGTAAACTTGG
TCTGACAGTTACCAATGCTTAATCAGTGAGGCACCTATCTCAGCGATCTGTCTATTTCGTTCATCCATAG
TTGCCTGACTCCCCGTCGTGTAGATAACTACGATACGGGAGGGCTTACCATCTGGCCCCAGTGCTGCAAT
GATACCGCGAGACCCACGCTCACCGGCTCCAGATTTATCAGCAATAAACCAGCCAGCCGGAAGGGCCGAG
CGCAGAAGTGGTCCTGCAACTTTATCCGCCTCCATCCAGTCTATTAATTGTTGCCGGGAAGCTAGAGTAA
GTAGTTCGCCAGTTAATAGTTTGCGCAACGTTGTTGCCATTGCTACAGGCATCGTGGTGTCACGCTCGTC
GTTTGGTATGGCTTCATTCAGCTCCGGTTCCCAACGATCAAGGCGAGTTACATGATCCCCCATGTTGTGC
AAAAAAGCGGTTAGCTCCTTCGGTCCTCCGATCGTTGTCAGAAGTAAGTTGGCCGCAGTGTTATCACTCA
TGGTTATGGCAGCACTGCATAATTCTCTTACTGTCATGCCATCCGTAAGATGCTTTTCTGTGACTGGTGA
GTACTCAACCAAGTCATTCTGAGAATAGTGTATGCGGCGACCGAGTTGCTCTTGCCCGGCGTCAATACGG
GATAATACCGCGCCACATAGCAGAACTTTAAAAGTGCTCATCATTGGAAAACGTTCTTCGGGGCGAAAAC
TCTCAAGGATCTTACCGCTGTTGAGATCCAGTTCGATGTAACCCACTCGTGCACCCAACTGATCTTCAGC
ATCTTTTACTTTCACCAGCGTTTCTGGGTGAGCAAAAACAGGAAGGCAAAATGCCGCAAAAAAGGGAATA
AGGGCGACACGGAAATGTTGAATACTCATACTCTTCCTTTTTCAATATTATTGAAGCATTTATCAGGGTT
ATTGTCTCATGAGCGGATACATATTTGAATGTATTTAGAAAAATAAACAAATAGGGGTTCCGCGCACATT
TCCCCGAAAAGTGCCACCTGATGCGGTGTGAAATACCGCACAGATGCGTAAGGAGAAAATACCGCATCAG
GAAATTGTAAGCGTTAATATTTTGTTAAAATTCGCGTTAAATTTTTGTTAAATCAGCTCATTTTTTAACC
AATAGGCCGAAATCGGCAAAATCCCTTATAAATCAAAAGAATAGACCGAGATAGGGT
[37 nt withheld, positions 3558-3594]
AAAGAACGTGGACTCCAACGTCAAAGG
[49 nt withheld, positions 3622-3670]
T
[91 nt withheld, positions 3672-3762]
G
[124 nt withheld, positions 3764-3887]
CCATTCGCCATTCAGGCTGCGCAACTGTTGGGAAGGGCGATCGGTGCGGGCCTCTTCGCTATTACGCCAG
CTGGCGAAAGGGGGATGTGCTGCAAGGCGATTAAGTTGGGTAACGCCAGGGTTTTCCCAGTCACGACGTT
Features (pLannotate 1.2.2; 14 found; start..end, strand, type, name):
     24..42      +  promoter       T7 promoter: promoter for bacteriophage T7 RNA polymerase
     89..1111    -  CDS            Taar3: TAAR3_MOUSE - Experimental evidence at transcript level: Swiss-Prot protein existence level 2. Olfactory receptor activated by several primary trace amines, including isoamylamine. Activated by isoamylamine and cyclohexylamine, but not to the corresponding alcohols, isoamylalcohol and cyclohexanol. This receptor is probably mediated by the G(s)-class of G-proteins which activate adenylate cyclase. From Mus musculus (Mouse).
   1118..1180    -  CDS            VESPI_VESMG (fragment): Experimental evidence at protein level: Swiss-Prot protein existence level 1. Shows contractile activity on isolated ileum smooth muscle. From Vespa magnifica (Hornet).
   1192..1210    -  promoter       SP6 promoter: promoter for bacteriophage SP6 RNA polymerase
   1252..1268    -  protein_bind   lac operator: The lac repressor binds to the lac operator to inhibit transcription in E. coli. This inhibition can be relieved by adding lactose or isopropyl-β-D-thiogalactopyranoside (IPTG). lac repressor encoded by lacI
   1276..1306    -  promoter       lac promoter: promoter for the E. coli lac operon
   1321..1342    -  protein_bind   CAP binding site: CAP binding activates transcription in the presence of cAMP. E. coli catabolite activator protein
   1355..1447    -  CDS            lacI (fragment): lac repressor; lacI; The lac repressor binds to the lac operator to inhibit transcription in E. coli. This inhibition can be relieved by adding lactose or isopropyl-β-D-thiogalactopyranoside (IPTG).
   1630..2218    -  rep_origin     ori: high-copy-number ColE1/pMB1/pBR322/pUC origin of replication
   2389..3249    -  CDS            AmpR: β-lactamase; bla; confers resistance to ampicillin, carbenicillin, and related antibiotics
   3250..3354    -  promoter       AmpR promoter: bla
   3381..3431    +  misc_feature   bom (fragment): basis of mobility region from pBR322
   3459..3887    -  rep_origin     f1 ori (sequence partly withheld): f1 bacteriophage origin of replication; arrow indicates direction of (+) strand synthesis
   3891..21      -  CDS            lacZα (fragment) (across the origin): LacZα fragment of β-galactosidase; lacZ fragment
