[The description below was written by a language model from this plasmid's Addgene catalogue record and pLannotate feature annotations shown in this document.]
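Description:
pISH-Taar3 is a bacterial cloning plasmid built on the pGEM-T Easy backbone and designed as a template for in vitro transcription of a riboprobe for in situ hybridization. It is a high-copy plasmid maintained in E. coli through a ColE1/pUC-type origin and selected with ampicillin via the β-lactamase (AmpR) gene and its native promoter. The backbone also carries an f1 phage origin, which allows single-stranded DNA production, and remnants of the lacZα screening region (lac promoter, lac operator, CAP binding site and lacZα fragments) that flank the cloning site, as is typical of this vector family.

The insert is about 1 kb of mouse Taar3, which encodes a trace amine-associated receptor, an olfactory G protein-coupled receptor reported to respond to amines such as isoamylamine. It sits between opposing bacteriophage T7 and SP6 promoters. In the annotated sequence the Taar3 coding sequence lies on the strand opposite to the T7 promoter, so transcription from T7 reads through the insert in the antisense direction. This matches the depositor's note that the plasmid is linearized with SpeI and transcribed with T7 RNA polymerase, and the resulting run-off transcript would be complementary to Taar3 mRNA. The SP6 promoter on the other side could in principle give the sense strand, although the record does not describe this use. A short annotated match to a hornet peptide next to the insert is most likely a spurious hit on polylinker sequence. The associated publication concerns sensory neurons in the mouse main olfactory epithelium, which is consistent with using the probe to detect Taar3-expressing cells in tissue sections.
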