Addgene plasmid #105466: pISH-Taar3
Purpose: to generate a riboprobe for in situ hybridazation
Depositing lab: Peter Mombaerts. Depositing organization: Max Planck Research Unit for Neurogenetics. Publication: Trpc2-expressing sensory neurons in the main olfactory epithelium of the mouse. Omura M, Mombaerts P. Cell Rep. 2014 Jul 24;8(2):583-95. doi: 10.1016/j.celrep.2014.06.010. Epub 2014 Jul 4. PubMed 25001287.
Backbone
  Vector backbone: pGEM-Teasy
  Backbone size w/o insert (bp): 3015
  Vector type: to ganerate riboprobe
Growth in bacteria
  Bacterial resistance: Ampicillin, 100 μg/mL
  Growth temperature: 37°C
  Growth strain: DH5alpha
  Copy number: High Copy
Gene/Insert
  Gene/Insert name: Taar3
  Species: M. musculus (mouse)
  Insert size (bp): 1010
  Entrez Gene: Taar3
  Cloning method: Unknown
  Sequencing primers: 5′ M13-rev; 3′ M13-for
Terms and licenses: Academic/Nonprofit Terms; Industry Terms: Not Available to Industry
Depositor comments: Linearize with SpeI, use T7 RNA polymerase for IVT.
How to cite: pISH-Taar3 was a gift from Peter Mombaerts (Addgene plasmid # 105466 ; http://n2t.net/addgene:105466 ; RRID:Addgene_105466)
