>Addgene plasmid #105466 | pISH-Taar3 | depositor partial sequence | sequence record 199674 | insert: sequenced with M13-for primer
GACGTCGCATGCTCCCGGCCGCCATGGCGGCCGCGGGAATTCGATTTTTGCAGTGTCTGAATTAGAGCGA
AATATTTTTCCTGACACTATAAACTGAAGAGCTTTCCGAAACCACGGGTAAAAAAAGCCATGGATGAGGG
GGTTGCAAGTAGAGTTGAAGTACCCGAGCCATACCAGAAGATCCAGCACTATGATGGGCGTGGAGTAGTC
TAAATATGGATCAATCAAAACAGCCAGGAAGCAAGGCAGCCAGCACGCTAGAAACACCCCCATGACGATG
CCCAGGGTCTTAGCTGCTTTCCTGTCCTTTTTCTTAGACAGGTTTTTCCCTACTGCTCCTTTTGTGTTCG
CAGGCATATCGCTGAGGGCTCGAGCATGTCGTCTAGAAACAATAAAAATTTTACCATAAATACCAACCAT
GATGGAGCCAGGAGTGAAGAAGCAGGTAGTGAACAGTATGGTCCCCCAAAACTTGTTGAACGTAAGCGCA
CAGAAATTGAAGCAAGCAACAAGAATCTCGTAGCTCTGCATACCAGAAACATTGGCCTCTGACAGAACTA
AACCAAACGAAAAGAGAGCTGGGGCTGCCCAGCAAAAAGCCAGCAGTCTCTTGATCATGGATACCGTCAT
GGTGGTGGTGTAGTGCAAAGGGTCACACACTGCATAAAACCGGTCGATCGCGATGGAGCACAGGTGGAAT
ATGGACGTCAGGCTTAGCATCATGTCGAAGCTCGCGTGGAATTTGCAAAAGCTGTCTCCGAAATACCAGC
AGCTCTCCACTGATCTCACCATACTGTAAGGCATGATAACAAAACCCAGCAGGAAGTCCG
