>Addgene plasmid #105466 | pISH-Taar3 | depositor partial sequence | sequence record 199675 | insert: sequenced with M31-rev primer
AGCTCTCCCATATGGTCGACCTGCAGGCGGCCGCGAATTCACTAGTGATTATGGATCTAATATACATTCC
CGAAGACTTATCCAGCTGTCCAAAATTTGGAAATAAATCCTGCCCTCCCACCAATCGCTCTTTCCGTGTC
CGCATGATAATGTACCTGTTTATGACTGGAGCCATGGTTATCACCATCTTTGGAAACTTAGTGATAATCA
TTTCCATATCGCATTTCAAACAGCTACATTCTCCCACCAACTTTCTGATCCTCTCCATGGCAACCACGGA
CTTCCTGCTGGGTTTTGTTATCATGCCTTACAGTATGGTGAGATCAGTGGAGAGCTGCTGGTATTTCGGA
GACAGCTTTTGCAAATTCCACGCGAGCTTCGACATGATGCTAAGCCTGACGTCCATATTCCACCTGTGCT
CCATCGCGATCGACCGGTTTTATGCAGTGTGTGACCCTTTGCACTACACCACCACCATGACGGTATCCAT
GATCAAGAGACTGCTGGCTTTTTGCTGGGCAGCCCCAGCTCTCTTTTCGTTTGGTTTAGTTCTGTCAGAG
GCCAATGTTTCTGGTATGCAGAGCTACGAGATTCTTGTTGCTTGCTTCAATTTCTGTGCGCTTACGTTCA
ACAAGTTTTGGGGGACCATACTGTTCACTACCTGCTTCTTCACTCCTGGCTCCATCATGGTTGGTATTTA
TGGTAAAATTTTTATTGTTTCTAGACGACATGCTCGAGCCCTCAGCGATATGCCTGCGAACACAAAAGGA
GCAGTAGGGAAAAACCTGTCTAAGAAAAAGGACAGGAAAGCAGCTAAGACCCTGGGCATCGTCATGGGGG
TGTTTCTAGCGTGCTGGCTGCCTTGCTTCCTGGCTGTTTTGATTGATCCATATTTAGACTACTCCACGCC
CATCATAGTGCTGGATCTTCTGGTATGGCTCGGGTACTTCAACTCTACTTGCAACCCCCTCATCCATGGC
TTTTTTTACCCGTGGTTTCG
